>Addgene plasmid #86271 | pFETCh_HMG20A | addgene full sequence | sequence record 170771 | Addgene NGS Result
CTCTCGACGGAGTTCCACTGAGCGTCAGACCCCGTAGAAAAGATCAAAGGATCTTCTTGAGATCCTTTTT
TTCTGCGCGTAATCTGCTGCTTGCAAACAAAAAAACCACCGCTACCAGCGGTGGTTTGTTTGCCGGATCA
AGAGCTACCAACTCTTTTTCCGAAGGTAACTGGCTTCAGCAGAGCGCAGATACCAAATACTGTTCTTCTA
GTGTAGCCGTAGTTAGGCCACCACTTCAAGAACTCTGTAGCACCGCCTACATACCTCGCTCTGCTAATCC
TGTTACCAGTGGCTGCTGCCAGTGGCGATAAGTCGTGTCTTACCGGGTTGGACTCAAGACGATAGTTACC
GGATAAGGCGCAGCGGTCGGGCTGAACGGGGGGTTCGTGCACACAGCCCAGCTTGGAGCGAACGACCTAC
ACCGAACTGAGATACCTACAGCGTGAGCTATGAGAAAGCGCCACGCTTCCCGAAGGGAGAAAGGCGGACA
GGTATCCGGTAAGCGGCAGGGTCGGAACAGGAGAGCGCACGAGGGAGCTTCCAGGGGGAAACGCCTGGTA
TCTTTATAGTCCTGTCGGGTTTCGCCACCTCTGACTTGAGCGTCGATTTTTGTGATGCTCGTCAGGGGGG
CGGAGCCTATGGAAAAACGCCAGCAACGCGGCCTTTTTACGGTTCCTGGCCTTTTGCTGGCCTTTTGCTC
ACATGTTCTTTCCTGCGTTATCCCCTGATTCTGTGGATAACCGTATTACCGCCTTTGAGTGAGCTGATAC
CGCTCGCCGCAGCCGAACGACCGAGCGCAGCGAGTCAGTGAGCGAGGAAGCGGAAGAAGCTCGCACATTC
AGCAGCGTTTTTCAGCGCGTTTTCGATCAACGTTTCAATGTTGGTATCAACACCAGGTTTAACTTTGAAC
TTATCGGCACTGACGGTTACTGATTTTGAACTTTTGCTTTGCCACGGAACGGTCTGCGTTGTCGGGAAGA
TGCGTGATCTGATCCTTCAACTCAGCAAAAGTTCCCAATACGCAAACCGCCTCTCCCCGCGCGTTGGCCG
ATTCATTAATGCAGCTGGCACGACAGGTTTCCCGACTGGAAAGCGGGCAGTGAGCGCAACGCAATTAATG
TGAGTTAGCTCACTCATTAGGCACCCCAGGCTTTACACTTTATGCTTCCGGCTCGTATGTTGTGTGGAAT
TGTGAGCGGATAACAATTTCACACAGGAAACAGCTATGACCATGATTACGCCAAGCTTGCATGCCTGCAG
GTCGACTCTAGAGGATCCCCGGGTACCGAGCTCGAATTAGCTTGCATGCCTGCAGGTCAATTCCCTGGCA
TTATGCCCAGTACATGACCTTATGGGACTTTCCTACTTGGCAGTACATCTACGTATTAGTCATCGCTATT
ACCATGGTGATGCGGTTTTGGCAGTACATCAATGGGCGTGGATAGCGGTTTGACTCACGGGGATTTCAAG
TCTCCACCCCATTGACGTCAATGGGAGTTTGTTTTGGCACCAAAATCAACGGGACTTTCCAAAATGTCGT
AACAACTCCGCCCCATTGACGCAAATGGGCGGTAGGCGTGTACGGTGGGAGGTCTATATAAGCAGAGCTC
GTTTAGTGAACCGTCAGATCGCCTGGAGACGCCATCCACGCTGTTTTGACCTCCATAGGAGACACCGGGA
CCGATCCAGCCTGGGGATCCCGACCATGGCTTCGTACCCCTGCCATCAACACGCGTCTGCGTTCGACCAG
GCTGCGCGTTCTCGCGGCCATAGCAACCGACGTACGGCGTTGCGCCCTCGCCGGCAGCAAGAAGCCACGG
AAGTCCGCCTGGAGCAGAAAATGCCCACGCTACTGCGGGTTTATATAGACGGTCCTCACGGGATGGGGAA
AACCACCACCACGCAACTGCTGGTGGCCCTGGGTTCGCGCGACGATATCGTCTACGTACCCGAGCCGATG
ACTTACTGGCAGGTGCTGGGGGCTTCCGAGACAATCGCGAACATCTACACCACACAACACCGCCTCGACC
AGGGTGAGATATCGGCCGGGGACGCGGCGGTGGTAATGACAAGCGCCCAGATAACAATGGGCATGCCTTA
TGCCGTGACCGACGCCGTTCTGGCTCCTCATATCGGGGGGGAGGCTGGGAGCTCACATGCCCCGCCCCCG
GCCCTCACCCTCATCTTCGACCGCCATCCCATCGCCGCCCTCCTGTGCTACCCGGCCGCGCGATACCTTA
TGGGCAGCATGACCCCCCAGGCCGTGCTGGCGTTCGTGGCCCTCATCCCGCCGACCTTGCCCGGCACAAA
CATCGTGTTGGGGGCCCTTCCGGAGGACAGACACATCGACCGCCTGGCCAAACGCCAGCGCCCCGGCGAG
CGGCTTGACCTGGCTATGCTGGCCGCGATTCGCCGCGTTTACGGGCTGCTTGCCAATACGGTGCGGTATC
TGCAGGGCGGCGGGTCGTGGCGGGAGGATTGGGGACAGCTTTCGGGGACGGCCGTGCCGCCCCAGGGTGC
CGAGCCCCAGAGCAACGCGGGCCCACGACCCCATATCGGGGACACGTTATTTACCCTGTTTCGGGCCCCC
GAGTTGCTGGCCCCCAACGGCGACCTGTACAACGTGTTTGCCTGGGCCTTGGACGTCTTGGCCAAACGCC
TCCGTCCCATGCACGTCTTTATCCTGGATTACGACCAATCGCCCGCCGGCTGCCGGGACGCCCTGCTGCA
ACTTACCTCCGGGATGGTCCAGACCCACGTCACCACCCCCGGCTCCATACCGACGATCTGCGACCTGGCG
CGCACGTTTGCCCGGGAGATGGGGGAGGCTAACTGAGGATCCCACGTCACTATTGTATACTCTATATTAT
ACTCTATGTTATACTCTGTAATCCTACTCAATAAACGTGTCACGCCTGTGAAACCGTACTAAGTCTCCCG
TGTATTCTTATCACCATCAGGTGACATCCTCGCCCAGGCTGTCAATCATGCCGGTATCGATTCCAGTAGC
ACCGGCCCCACGCTGACAACCCACTCTTGCAGCGTTAGCAGCGCCCCTCTTAACAAGCCGACCCCCACCA
GCGTCGCGGTTACTAACACTCCTCTCCCCGACCTGCAGCCCAGCTAAGTCCTCCTGCCTGAGAACTGTCA
GTGACAGGGGTGTGTGTGTTGTGTGGAGTGGGGTGCTGTTTATGTTAGTACTGGTGTGGAGAGATTGAAA
TCTCCTCCAGAGGAAAATTAATTAAACTACATTTTTTCTTCTCTGGATATAATAGAATGTCAGTATTGGC
TAAAATCGTCCAATGTTTCAGGCTCTCTGGTCATTCAAATTTTTGTCCATTTATATTTTAATATCTATTT
TCCCCTCTTTTAAGCTTAATTTGCTATTCAGAACACTGGAAACTGAGTAGTAAATCTTGAGAGTGTTTCT
TCTTATGTATGTTTGTTTGCTTTTTAGTTGTTTTTGTTTTAACGGGAAGGAAGGGAGAATGAACACTGGT
ATTTCTTATATACTCTTTCATTTTGAAGATAGTCATAGCAGAAAGCTGAGCGAGTCTAACCTTCTGTTAC
ATGCAGCTGCTCATATATACTATACAGCAATTATATAGCCCATCTGTTTATTTAGAGTATGTGGACTAAT
TTCATTTCTTTGAGATCTAAAAGTCTCTCCTCTAAAATTAAAAGCATGTCTGTGGAGCAGACCACATTAG
AATCACTGTTTCTTTGAAATTGTGTTTTATGGTACAACTGAATAGGGAGGATTTTCTTACTTTCTTCTTA
TCTCACTTCAGGAAGTGGAGAGACACCTACAGTGGACACCATTGACTCATATATGAACAGACTGCACAGT
ATTATTTTAGCTAATCCCCAAGACAATGAAAACTTCATAGCTACAGTTCGAGAAGTTGTGAACAGACTCG
ATCGGGGGAGCGGAGGAGGTTCCGGTGGAGGTGGTTCTGGAGATTACAAGGATGACGACGATAAGGGCGA
TTACAAGGATGACGACGATAAGGGAGATTACAAGGATGACGACGATAAGGTTTCAGGAAGCGGAGCTACT
AACTTCAGCCTGCTGAAGCAGGCTGGAGACGTGGAGGAGAACCCTGGACCTGGATCGTTTCGCATGATTG
AACAAGATGGATTGCACGCAGGTTCTCCGGCCGCTTGGGTGGAGAGGCTATTCGGCTATGACTGGGCACA
ACAGACAATCGGCTGCTCTGATGCCGCCGTGTTCCGGCTGTCAGCGCAGGGGCGCCCGGTTCTTTTTGTC
AAGACCGACCTGTCCGGTGCCCTGAATGAACTGCAGGACGAGGCAGCGCGGCTATCGTGGCTGGCCACGA
CGGGCGTTCCTTGCGCAGCTGTGCTCGACGTTGTCACTGAAGCGGGAAGGGACTGGCTGCTATTGGGCGA
AGTGCCGGGGCAGGATCTCCTGTCATCTCACCTTGCTCCTGCCGAGAAAGTATCCATCATGGCTGATGCA
ATGCGGCGGCTGCATACGCTTGATCCGGCTACCTGCCCATTCGACCACCAAGCGAAACATCGCATCGAGC
GAGCACGTACTCGGATGGAAGCCGGTCTTGTCGATCAGGATGATCTGGACGAAGAGCATCAGGGGCTCGC
GCCAGCCGAACTGTTCGCCAGGCTCAAGGCGCGCATGCCCGACGGCGAGGATCTCGTCGTGACCCATGGC
GATGCCTGCTTGCCGAATATCATGGTGGAAAATGGCCGCTTTTCTGGATTCATCGACTGTGGCCGGCTGG
GTGTGGCCGACCGCTATCAGGACATAGCGTTGGCTACCCGTGATATTGCTGAAGAGCTTGGCGGCGAATG
GGCTGACCGCTTCCTCGTGCTTTACGGTATCGCCGCTCCCGATTCGCAGCGCATCGCCTTCTATCGCCTT
CTTGACGAGTTCTTCTGATTCGAACATCGAATGGTGAGTGCTCACTGATAAATATTTATATGCCAGCACA
TCATCAAAAATAAGATGTCATCAGACTTTATCAATACTACTAAAACCCTGGGATTACATTGGATGAACAA
GTTGGAGACTTGGTTAAGATTCCTGTTGCATGGTTGTTAAATGTAGTAAATAATATTAGAAAAGAGAATC
ACTGTAGTCCCAGCTACTTGGGAGGCTGAGGTGGGAGGATTGCTTGAGCCCAGCAGTTCAAGTCCAGAGA
GATCCTGTCTCTAAAAATAAAAGAAAACAGACTCAAGACAGTTTTTTCTTATGCTTGCTTCAGAATGGTT
TAATGGGAAAAGCATGGTTTTTGTGGCTTGACCTCATTTCTAGCTTTGTCACTTATTAGCTGTATTCTTG
GGCATTAGTTTCCCAAAAGGTTTTGAAAAGTGAGTGGGAAACTTAGAAGAAATCATCCCCAAAACAGCAC
TCAGAACAAAATAAATATAACTTAATTTTTAATCTTCCTTTTCTCTGGAAAATACTAATGATAATTTAGA
AGTAGTCAGTGAGACATTGTATGTATGTGAGCCTACATAAGTAGGAAGCTTTTATATTCACCACTCAATA
ACACAGTGACTGTTGTCTGTTAAATGTTGATGTGGACTCACCATACAAACAGGTAACTCCCTGGTTTTGA
TAGATTAAAAAATAAACTCTTCAGCCAGGTGCAATGGCTCACACCTGTAAGCCTAGCAGTTTGGGAGTTC
AAGGCAGGCAGATCGCTGGAGTCCAGGTTCAAGACCAGTCTGGGCAACATGACAAAACCTTGGAAAGTCC
TCTCCACTGACTGTAGCCTCCAATTCACTGGCCGTCGTTCACTGGCCGTCGTTTTACAACGTCGTGACTG
GGAAAACCCTGGCGTTACCCAACTTAATCGCCTTGCAGCACATCCCCCTTTCGCCAGCTGGCGTAATAGC
GAAGAGGCCCGCACCGATCGCCCTTCCCAACAGTTGCGCAGCCTGAATGGCGAATGCGATTTATTCAACA
AAGCCGCCGTCCCGTCAAGTCAGCGTAATGCTCTGCCAGTGTTACAACCAATTAACCAATTCTGATTAGA
AAAACTCATCGAGCATCAAATGAAACTGCAATATATTCATATCAGGATTATCAATACCATATTTTTGAAA
AAGCCGTTTCTGTAATGAAGGAGAAAACTCACCGAGGCAGTTCCATAGGATGGCAAGATCCTGGTATCGG
TCTGCGATTCCGACTCGTCCAACATCAATACAACCTATTAATTTCCCCTCGTCAAAAATAAGGTTATCAA
GTGAGAAATCACCATGAGTGACGACTGAATCCGGTGAGAATGGCAAAAGCTTATGCATTTCTTTCCAGAC
TTGTTCAACAGGCCAGCCATTACGCTCGTCATCAAAATCACTCGCATCAACCAAACCGTTATTCATTCGT
GATTGCGCCTGAGCGAGACGAAATACGCGATCGCTGTTAAAAGGACAATTACAAACAGGAATCGAATGCA
ACCGGCGCAGGAACACTGCCAGCGCATCAACAATATTTTCACCTGAATCAGGATATTCTTCTAATACCTG
GAATGCTGTTTTCCCGGGGATCGCAGTGGTGAGTAACCATGCATCATCAGGAGTACGGATAAAATGCTTG
ATGGTCGGAAGAGGCATAAATTCCGTCAGCCAGTTTAGTCTGACCATCTCATCTGTAACATCATTGGCAA
CGCTACCTTTGCCATGTTTCAGAAACAACTCTGGCGCATCGGGCTTCCCATACAATCGATAGATTGTCGC
ACCTGATTGCCCGACATTATCGCGAGCCCATTTATACCCATATAAATCAGCATCCATGTTGGAATTTAAT
CGCGGCTTCGAGCAAGACGTTTCCCGTTGAATATGGCTCATAACACCCCTTGTATTACTGTTTATGTAAG
CAGACAGTTTTATTGTTCATGATGATATATTTTTATCTTGTGCAATGTAACATCAGAGATTTTGAGACAC
AACGTGGCTTTGTTGAATAAATCGAACTTTTGCTGAGTTGAAGGATCAGATCACGCATCTTCCCGACAAC
GCAGACCGTTCCGTGGCAAAGCAAAAGTTCAAAATCACCAACTGGTCCACCTACAACAAAGCTCTCATCA
ACCGTGGCTCCCTCACTTTCTGGCTGGATGATGGGGCGATTCAGGCCTGGTATGAGTCAGCAACACCTTC
TTCACGAGGCAGAC
Features (pLannotate 1.2.2; 20 found; start..end, strand, type, name):
     57..645     +  rep_origin     ori: high-copy-number ColE1/pMB1/pBR322/pUC origin of replication
   1014..1103    +  CDS            lacI (fragment): lac repressor; lacI; The lac repressor binds to the lac operator to inhibit transcription in E. coli. This inhibition can be relieved by adding lactose or isopropyl-β-D-thiogalactopyranoside (IPTG).
   1116..1137    +  protein_bind   CAP binding site: CAP binding activates transcription in the presence of cAMP. E. coli catabolite activator protein
   1152..1182    +  promoter       lac promoter: promoter for the E. coli lac operon
   1190..1206    +  protein_bind   lac operator: The lac repressor binds to the lac operator to inhibit transcription in E. coli. This inhibition can be relieved by adding lactose or isopropyl-β-D-thiogalactopyranoside (IPTG). lac repressor encoded by lacI
   1243..1298    -  misc_feature   MCS: pUC18/19 multiple cloning site
   1299..1318    -  misc_feature   MCS (fragment): pUC18/19 multiple cloning site
   1324..1406    +  enhancer       CMV enhancer (fragment): human cytomegalovirus immediate early enhancer; contains an 18-bp deletion relative to the standard CMV enhancer
   1478..1495    -  promoter       CMV promoter (fragment): human cytomegalovirus (CMV) immediate early promoter
   1558..1609    +  promoter       CMVd2 promoter: truncated human cytomegalovirus (CMV) immediate early promoter that yields moderately reduced expression relative to the full-length promoter
   1700..1771    -  CDS            UL24_HHV11 (fragment): Experimental evidence at protein level: Swiss-Prot protein existence level 1. May participate in nuclear egress of viral particles. Plays a role in the dispersal of several host nucleolar proteins including NCL/nucleolin and NPM1. Since deletion of host NCL/nucleolin negatively impact on nuclear egress, UL24 supposedly acts on this process through its effect on host nucleoli. From Human herpesvirus 1 (strain 17) (HHV-1) (Human herpes simplex virus 1).
   1841..2836    +  CDS            ΔTK: truncated herpes simplex virus thymidine kinase (Salomon et al., 1995) confers sensitivity to nucleoside analogs such as acyclovir or ganciclovir
   2948..3109    +  CDS            UL122 (fragment): VIE2_HCMVT - Experimental evidence at protein level: Swiss-Prot protein existence level 1. Stimulates viral early and late gene expression and thus play a crucial role in the regulation of productive infection. In addition, activates quiescent cells to reenter the cell cycle and upregulates several E2F-responsive genes, which are responsible for pushing the cell into S phase. In S-phase, inhibits cellular DNA synthesis and blocks further cell cycle progression. From Human cytomegalovirus (strain Towne) (HHV-5) (Human herpesvirus 5).
   3767..3925    +  CDS            Hmg20a (fragment): HM20A_MOUSE - Also known as Ibraf. Experimental evidence at protein level: Swiss-Prot protein existence level 1. Plays a role in neuronal differentiation as chromatin- associated protein. Acts as inhibitor of HMG20B. Overcomes the repressive effects of the neuronal silencer REST and induces the activation of neuronal-specific genes. Involved in the recruitment of the histone methyltransferase KMT2A/MLL1 and consequent increased methylation of histone H3 lysine 4. From Mus musculus (Mouse).
   3959..4012    +  CDS            3xFLAG (fragment): three tandem FLAG® epitope tags
   4016..4040    +  CDS            3xFLAG (fragment): three tandem FLAG® epitope tags
   4124..4915    +  CDS            neo: KKA2_KLEPN - Also known as kan, nptII. Experimental evidence at protein level: Swiss-Prot protein existence level 1. Resistance to kanamycin, neomycin, paromomycin, ribostamycin, butirosin and gentamicin B. From Klebsiella pneumoniae.
   5778..5934    +  CDS            lacZα (fragment): LacZα fragment of β-galactosidase; lacZ fragment
   6016..6831    -  CDS            KanR: aminoglycoside phosphotransferase; aph(3')-Ia; confers resistance to kanamycin in bacteria or G418 (Geneticin®) in eukaryotes
   7016..2       +  CDS            TRA2_ECOLX (fragment) (across the origin): Protein predicted: Swiss-Prot protein existence level 4. Required for transposition of transposon Tn903. From Escherichia coli.
