[The description below was written by a language model from this plasmid's Addgene catalogue record and pLannotate feature annotations shown in this document.]
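Description:
pFETCh_HMG20A is a homology-directed repair donor plasmid built on the pFETCh_Donor backbone for CRISPR-based epitope tagging of the endogenous human HMG20A gene at its 3' end. It is propagated in E. coli as a high-copy plasmid from a ColE1/pUC-type origin and selected with kanamycin through an aph(3')-Ia KanR gene. Remnants of a pUC-style lac promoter/operator, multiple cloning site and lacZα fragment are also annotated in the backbone.

The payload consists of two HMG20A homology arms, assembled by Gibson cloning, that flank a 3XFLAG-P2A-NeoR cassette. The feature table detects the end of the HMG20A coding sequence (matched by similarity to the mouse orthologue, although the record gives the insert as human) immediately upstream of the 3xFLAG tag, followed by a neomycin phosphotransferase (neo) reading frame; the P2A is listed in the catalogue but not separately annotated. After in-frame integration, the native HMG20A promoter drives a single transcript. The P2A peptide separates FLAG-tagged HMG20A from NeoR, so drug resistance should depend on integration into an expressed locus. The final codon of HMG20A in the donor carries a silent change to discourage sgRNA recognition of the donor or edited allele. Upstream of the HMG20A sequence, the table shows CMV promoter and enhancer fragments and a truncated HSV thymidine kinase (ΔTK), which confers sensitivity to nucleoside analogues such as ganciclovir. The record does not state how this is used.

According to the depositor, the plasmid was co-transfected into HepG2 cells with two PX458-based HMG20A guide plasmids, and editing was verified by PCR. The resulting line was used for anti-FLAG ChIP-seq and for immunoprecipitation followed by mass spectrometry, which identified HMG20A.
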