Addgene plasmid #86271: pFETCh_HMG20A
Purpose: Donor vector for 3' FLAG tag of human HMG20A
Depositing lab: Eric Mendenhall & Richard M. Myers. Depositing organization: University of Alabama in Huntsville. Publication: CETCh-seq: CRISPR epitope tagging ChIP-seq of DNA-binding proteins. Savic D, Partridge EC, Newberry KM, Smith SB, Meadows SK, Roberts BS, Mackiewicz M, Mendenhall EM, Myers RM. Genome Res. 2015 Sep 9. 10.1101/gr.193540.115 PubMed 26355004.
Backbone
  Vector backbone: pFETCh_Donor
  Vector type: CRISPR
Growth in bacteria
  Bacterial resistance: Kanamycin, 50 μg/mL
  Growth temperature: 37°C
  Growth strain: DH5alpha
  Copy number: High Copy
Gene/Insert
  Gene/Insert name: HMG20A homology arms
  Species: H. sapiens (human)
  Entrez Gene: HMG20A (a.k.a. HMGX1, HMGXB1)
  Tag / fusion protein: 3XFLAG-P2A-NeoR (C terminal on insert)
  Cloning method: Gibson Cloning
  Sequencing primers: 5′ acgcctgtgaaaccgtacta; 3′ aactgttgggaagggcgatc
Terms and licenses: Academic/Nonprofit Terms; Industry Terms: Not Available to Industry
Depositor comments: This plasmid was co-transfected along with PX458_HMG20A_1 and PX458_HMG20A_2 into HepG2 cells, and genomic editing was verified by PCR. The donor nucleotide sequence in the final codon of the HMG20A gene is modified to discourage sgRNA recognition, while retaining the native amino acid sequence. We performed ChIP-seq on this cell line using anti-FLAG Sigma F1804 and obtained data that passed our quality tests. Immunoprecipitation with anti-FLAG Sigma F1804 followed by mass spectrometry identified HMG20A. All released data, including ChIP-seq files and validation data, are available at the ENCODE web portal: https://www.encodeproject.org/search/?searchTerm=flag&type=Experiment&lab.title=Richard+Myers%2C+HAIB . Note: This plasmid is part of the Mendenhall and Meyers CRISPR-based Tagging system to add a tag (currently using FLAG) to endogenous proteins. Please see https://www.addgene.org/crispr/tagging/ for more details.
How to cite: pFETCh_HMG20A was a gift from Eric Mendenhall & Richard M. Myers (Addgene plasmid # 86271 ; http://n2t.net/addgene:86271 ; RRID:Addgene_86271)
